>Addgene plasmid #216012 | AA032 | addgene full sequence | sequence record 431460 | Addgene NGS Result
TCGCGCGTTTCGGTGATGACGGTGAAAACCTCTGACACATGCAGCTCCCGGAGACGGTCACAGCTTGTCT
GTAAGCGGATGCCGGGAGCAGACAAGCCCGTCAGGGCGCGTCAGCGGGTGTTGGCGGGTGTCGGGGCTGG
CTTAACTATGCGGCATCAGAGCAGATTGTACTGAGAGTGCACCATATGCGGTGTGAAATACCGCACAGAT
GCGTAAGGAGAAAATACCGCATCAGGCGCCATTCGCCATTCAGGCTGCGCAACTGTTGGGAAGGGCGATC
GGTGCGGGCCTCTTCGCTATTACGCCAGCTGGCGAAAGGGGGATGTGCTGCAAGGCGATTAAGTTGGGTA
ACGCCAGGGTTTTCCCAGTCACGACGTTGTAAAACGACGGCCAGAGAATTCGAGCTCGGTACCTCGCGAA
TACATCTAGATGAAGACTGGCAGCGACAAGAAGTACAGCATCGGCCTGGCCATCGGCACCAACTCTGTGG
GCTGGGCCGTGATCACCGACGAGTACAAGGTGCCCAGCAAGAAATTCAAGGTGCTGGGCAACACCGACCG
GCACAGCATCAAGAAGAACCTGATCGGAGCCCTGCTGTTCGACAGCGGCGAAACAGCCGAGGCCACCCGG
CTGAAGAGAACCGCCAGAAGAAGATACACCAGACGGAAGAACCGGATCTGCTATCTGCAAGAGATCTTCA
GCAACGAGATGGCCAAGGTGGACGACAGCTTCTTCCACAGACTGGAAGAGTCCTTCCTGGTGGAAGAGGA
TAAGAAGCACGAGCGGCACCCCATCTTCGGCAACATCGTGGACGAGGTGGCCTACCACGAGAAGTACCCC
ACCATCTACCACCTGAGAAAGAAACTGGTGGACAGCACCGACAAGGCCGACCTGCGGCTGATCTATCTGG
CCCTGGCCCACATGATCAAGTTCCGGGGCCACTTCCTGATCGAGGGCGACCTGAACCCCGACAACAGCGA
CGTGGACAAGCTGTTCATCCAGCTGGTGCAGACCTACAACCAGCTGTTCGAGGAAAACCCCATCAACGCT
AGCGGCGTGGACGCCAAGGCCATCCTGTCTGCCAGACTGAGCAAGAGCAGACGGCTGGAAAATCTGATCG
CCCAGCTGCCCGGCGAGAAGAAGAATGGCCTGTTCGGCAACCTGATTGCCCTGAGCCTGGGCCTGACCCC
CAACTTCAAGAGCAACTTCGACCTGGCCGAGGATGCCAAACTGCAGCTGAGCAAGGACACCTACGACGAC
GACCTGGACAACCTGCTGGCCCAGATCGGCGACCAGTACGCCGACCTGTTTCTGGCCGCCAAGAACCTGT
CCGACGCCATCCTGCTGAGCGACATCCTGAGAGTGAACACCGAGATCACCAAGGCCCCCCTGAGCGCCTC
TATGATCAAGAGATACGACGAGCACCACCAGGACCTGACCCTGCTGAAAGCTCTCGTGCGGCAGCAGCTG
CCTGAGAAGTACAAAGAGATTTTCTTCGACCAGAGCAAGAACGGCTACGCCGGCTACATTGACGGCGGAG
CCAGCCAGGAAGAGTTCTACAAGTTCATCAAGCCCATCCTGGAAAAGATGGACGGCACCGAGGAACTGCT
CGTGAAGCTGAACAGAGAGGACCTGCTGCGGAAGCAGCGGACCTTCGACAACGGCAGCATCCCCCACCAG
ATCCACCTGGGAGAGCTGCACGCCATTCTGCGGCGGCAGGAAGATTTTTACCCATTCCTGAAGGACAACC
GGGAAAAGATCGAGAAGATCCTGACCTTCCGCATCCCCTACTACGTGGGCCCTCTGGCCAGGGGAAACAG
CAGATTCGCCTGGATGACCAGAAAGAGCGAGGAAACCATCACCCCCTGGAACTTCGAGGAAGTGGTGGAC
AAGGGCGCTTCCGCCCAGAGCTTCATCGAGCGGATGACCAACTTCGATAAGAACCTGCCCAACGAGAAGG
TGCTGCCCAAGCACAGCCTGCTGTACGAGTACTTCACCGTGTATAACGAGCTGACCAAAGTGAAATACGT
GACCGAGGGAATGAGAAAGCCCGCCTTCCTGAGCGGCGAGCAGAAAAAGGCCATCGTGGACCTGCTGTTC
AAGACCAACCGGAAAGTGACCGTGAAGCAGCTGAAAGAGGACTACTTCAAGAAAATCGAGTGCTTCGACT
CCGTGGAAATCTCCGGCGTGGAAGATCGGTTCAACGCCTCCCTGGGCACATACCACGATCTGCTGAAAAT
TATCAAGGACAAGGACTTCCTGGACAATGAGGAAAACGAGGACATTCTGGAAGATATCGTGCTGACCCTG
ACACTGTTTGAGGACAGAGAGATGATCGAGGAACGGCTGAAAACCTATGCCCACCTGTTCGACGACAAAG
TGATGAAGCAGCTGAAGCGGCGGAGATACACCGGCTGGGGCAGGCTGAGCCGGAAGCTGATCAACGGCAT
CCGGGACAAGCAGTCCGGCAAGACAATCCTGGATTTCCTGAAGTCCGACGGCTTCGCCAACAGAAACTTC
ATGCAGCTGATCCACGACGACAGCCTGACCTTTAAAGAGGACATCCAGAAAGCCCAGGTGTCCGGCCAGG
GCGATAGCCTGCACGAGCACATTGCCAATCTGGCCGGCAGCCCCGCCATTAAGAAGGGCATCCTGCAGAC
AGTGAAGGTGGTGGACGAGCTCGTGAAAGTGATGGGCCGGCACAAGCCCGAGAACATCGTGATCGAAATG
GCCAGAGAGAACCAGACCACCCAGAAGGGACAGAAGAACAGCCGCGAGAGAATGAAGCGGATCGAAGAGG
GCATCAAAGAGCTGGGCAGCCAGATCCTGAAAGAACACCCAGTGGAAAACACCCAGCTGCAGAACGAGAA
GCTGTACCTGTACTACCTGCAGAATGGGCGGGATATGTACGTGGACCAGGAACTGGACATCAACCGGCTG
TCCGACTACGATGTGGACCATATCGTGCCTCAGAGCTTTCTGAAGGACGACTCCATCGACAACAAGGTGC
TGACCAGAAGCGACAAGGCCCGGGGCAAGAGCGACAACGTGCCCTCCGAAGAGGTCGTGAAGAAGATGAA
GAACTACTGGCGGCAGCTGCTGAACGCCAAGCTGATTACCCAGAGAAAGTTCGACAATCTGACCAAGGCC
GAGAGAGGCGGCCTGAGCGAACTGGATAAGGCCGGCTTCATCAAGAGACAGCTGGTGGAAACCCGGCAGA
TCACAAAGCACGTGGCACAGATCCTGGACTCCCGGATGAACACTAAGTACGACGAGAATGACAAGCTGAT
CCGGGAAGTGAAAGTGATCACCCTGAAGTCCAAGCTGGTGTCCGATTTCCGGAAGGATTTCCAGTTTTAC
AAAGTGCGCGAGATCAACAACTACCACCACGCCCACGACGCCTACCTGAACGCCGTCGTGGGAACCGCCC
TGATCAAAAAGTACCCTAAGCTGGAAAGCGAGTTCGTGTACGGCGACTACAAGGTGTACGACGTGCGGAA
GATGATCGCCAAGAGCGAGCAGGAAATCGGCAAGGCTACCGCCAAGTACTTCTTCTACAGCAACATCATG
AACTTTTTCAAGACCGAGATTACCCTGGCCAACGGCGAGATCCGGAAGCGGCCTCTGATCGAGACAAACG
GCGAAACCGGGGAGATCGTGTGGGATAAGGGCCGGGATTTTGCCACCGTGCGGAAAGTGCTGAGCATGCC
CCAAGTGAATATCGTGAAAAAGACCGAGGTGCAGACAGGCGGCTTCAGCAAAGAGTCTATCCTGCCCAAG
AGGAACAGCGATAAGCTGATCGCCAGAAAGAAGGACTGGGACCCTAAGAAGTACGGCGGCTTCGACAGCC
CCACCGTGGCCTATTCTGTGCTGGTGGTGGCCAAAGTGGAAAAGGGCAAGTCCAAGAAACTGAAGAGTGT
GAAAGAGCTGCTGGGGATCACCATCATGGAAAGAAGCAGCTTCGAGAAGAATCCCATCGACTTTCTGGAA
GCCAAGGGCTACAAAGAAGTGAAAAAGGACCTGATCATCAAGCTGCCTAAGTACTCCCTGTTCGAGCTGG
AAAACGGCCGGAAGAGAATGCTGGCCTCTGCCGGCGAACTGCAGAAGGGAAACGAACTGGCCCTGCCCTC
CAAATATGTGAACTTCCTGTACCTGGCCAGCCACTATGAGAAGCTGAAGGGCTCCCCCGAGGATAATGAG
CAGAAACAGCTGTTTGTGGAACAGCACAAGCACTACCTGGACGAGATCATCGAGCAGATCAGCGAGTTCT
CCAAGAGAGTGATCCTGGCCGACGCTAATCTGGACAAAGTGCTGTCCGCCTACAACAAGCACCGGGATAA
GCCCATCAGAGAGCAGGCCGAGAATATCATCCACCTGTTTACCCTGACCAATCTGGGAGCCCCTGCCGCC
TTCAAGTACTTTGACACCACCATCGACCGGAAGAGGTACACCAGCACCAAAGAGGTGCTGGACGCCACCC
TGATCCACCAGAGCATCACCGGCCTGTACGAGACACGAATCGATTTGTCTCAGCTGGGAGGCGATGGGTC
CAAGTCTTCATCGGATCCCGGGCCCGTCGACTGCAGAGGCCTGCATGCAAGCTTGGTGTAATCATGGTCA
TAGCTGTTTCCTGTGTGAAATTGTTATCCGCTCACAATTCCACACAACATACGAGCCGGAAGCATAAAGT
GTAAAGCCTGGGGTGCCTAATGAGTGAGCTAACTCACATTAATTGCGTTGCGCTCACTGCCCGCTTTCCA
GTCGGGAAACCTGTCGTGCCAGCTGCATTAATGAATCGGCCAACGCGCGGGGAGAGGCGGTTTGCGTATT
GGGCGCTCTTCCGCTTCCTCGCTCACTGACTCGCTGCGCTCGGTCGTTCGGCTGCGGCGAGCGGTATCAG
CTCACTCAAAGGCGGTAATACGGTTATCCACAGAATCAGGGGATAACGCAGGAAAGAACATGTGAGCAAA
AGGCCAGCAAAAGGCCAGGAACCGTAAAAAGGCCGCGTTGCTGGCGTTTTTCCATAGGCTCCGCCCCCCT
GACGAGCATCACAAAAATCGACGCTCAAGTCAGAGGTGGCGAAACCCGACAGGACTATAAAGATACCAGG
CGTTTCCCCCTGGAAGCTCCCTCGTGCGCTCTCCTGTTCCGACCCTGCCGCTTACCGGATACCTGTCCGC
CTTTCTCCCTTCGGGAAGCGTGGCGCTTTCTCATAGCTCACGCTGTAGGTATCTCAGTTCGGTGTAGGTC
GTTCGCTCCAAGCTGGGCTGTGTGCACGAACCCCCCGTTCAGCCCGACCGCTGCGCCTTATCCGGTAACT
ATCGTCTTGAGTCCAACCCGGTAAGACACGACTTATCGCCACTGGCAGCAGCCACTGGTAACAGGATTAG
CAGAGCGAGGTATGTAGGCGGTGCTACAGAGTTCTTGAAGTGGTGGCCTAACTACGGCTACACTAGAAGA
ACAGTATTTGGTATCTGCGCTCTGCTGAAGCCAGTTACCTTCGGAAAAAGAGTTGGTAGCTCTTGATCCG
GCAAACAAACCACCGCTGGTAGCGGTGGTTTTTTTGTTTGCAAGCAGCAGATTACGCGCAGAAAAAAAGG
ATCTCAAGAAGATCCTTTGATCTTTTCTACGGGGTCTGACGCTCAGTGGAACGAAAACTCACGTTAAGGG
ATTTTGGTCATGAGATTATCAAAAAGGATCTTCACCTAGATCCTTTTAAATTAAAAATGAAGTTTTAAAT
CAAGCCCAATCTGAATAATGTTACAACCAATTAACCAATTCTGATTAGAAAAACTCATCGAGCATCAAAT
GAAACTGCAATTTATTCATATCAGGATTATCAATACCATATTTTTGAAAAAGCCGTTTCTGTAATGAAGG
AGAAAACTCACCGAGGCAGTTCCATAGGATGGCAAGATCCTGGTATCGGTCTGCGATTCCGACTCGTCCA
ACATCAATACAACCTATTAATTTCCCCTCGTCAAAAATAAGGTTATCAAGTGAGAAATCACCATGAGTGA
CGACTGAATCCGGTGAGAATGGCAAAAGTTTATGCATTTCTTTCCAGACTTGTTCAACAGGCCAGCCATT
ACGCTCGTCATCAAAATCACTCGCATCAACCAAACCGTTATTCATTCGTGATTGCGCCTGAGCGAGACGA
AATACGCGATCGCTGTTAAAAGGACAATTACAAACAGGAATCGAATGCAACCGGCGCAGGAACACTGCCA
GCGCATCAACAATATTTTCACCTGAATCAGGATATTCTTCTAATACCTGGAATGCTGTTTTTCCGGGGAT
CGCAGTGGTGAGTAACCATGCATCATCAGGAGTACGGATAAAATGCTTGATGGTCGGAAGAGGCATAAAT
TCCGTCAGCCAGTTTAGTCTGACCATCTCATCTGTAACATCATTGGCAACGCTACCTTTGCCATGTTTCA
GAAACAACTCTGGCGCATCGGGCTTCCCATACAAGCGATAGATTGTCGCACCTGATTGCCCGACATTATC
GCGAGCCCATTTATACCCATATAAATCAGCATCCATGTTGGAATTTAATCGCGGCCTCGACGTTTCCCGT
TGAATATGGCTCATAACACCCCTTGTATTACTGTTTATGTAAGCAGACAGTTTTATTGTTCATGATGATA
TATTTTTATCTTGTGCAATGTAACATCAGAGATTTTGAGACACGGGCCAGAGCTGCA
Features (pLannotate 1.2.2; 10 found; start..end, strand, type, name):
    137..236     +  misc_feature   bom (fragment): basis of mobility region from pBR322
    242..399     -  CDS            lacZα (fragment): LacZα fragment of β-galactosidase; lacZ fragment
    445..4544    +  CDS            dCas9 (fragment): catalytically dead mutant of the Cas9 endonuclease from the Streptococcus pyogenes Type II CRISPR/Cas system RNA-guided DNA-binding protein that lacks endonuclease activity due to the D10A mutation in the RuvC catalytic domain and the N863A mutation in the HNH catalytic domain
   4641..4657    -  protein_bind   lac operator: The lac repressor binds to the lac operator to inhibit transcription in E. coli. This inhibition can be relieved by adding lactose or isopropyl-β-D-thiogalactopyranoside (IPTG). lac repressor encoded by lacI
   4665..4695    -  promoter       lac promoter: promoter for the E. coli lac operon
   4710..4731    -  protein_bind   CAP binding site: CAP binding activates transcription in the presence of cAMP. E. coli catabolite activator protein
   4744..4836    -  CDS            lacI (fragment): lac repressor; lacI; The lac repressor binds to the lac operator to inhibit transcription in E. coli. This inhibition can be relieved by adding lactose or isopropyl-β-D-thiogalactopyranoside (IPTG).
   5019..5607    -  rep_origin     ori: high-copy-number ColE1/pMB1/pBR322/pUC origin of replication
   5785..6594    -  CDS            KanR: aminoglycoside phosphotransferase; aph(3')-Ia; confers resistance to kanamycin in bacteria or G418 (Geneticin®) in eukaryotes
   6701..35      +  CDS            rop (fragment) (across the origin): Rop protein, which maintains plasmids at low copy number; rop
