[The description below was written by a language model from this plasmid's Addgene catalogue record and pLannotate feature annotations shown in this document.]
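Description:
AA032 is a bacterial storage plasmid from the Fragmid modular cloning toolkit, carrying a single building block rather than a complete expression vector. It is built on the pUC57-Kan backbone and is propagated in E. coli using the high-copy ColE1/pUC-type origin, with selection by the kanamycin resistance gene (aminoglycoside phosphotransferase). The sequenced record is about 6.7 kb. Remaining backbone annotations are short remnants typical of pUC-derived cloning vectors: partial bom, rop and lacI segments, and a lac promoter, lac operator and CAP binding site arranged around an interrupted lacZα fragment, which marks the cloning region into which the insert was placed.

The payload is dCas9_v1.1, a catalytically dead Streptococcus pyogenes Cas9 that occupies roughly 4.1 kb of the plasmid. According to the feature annotation, it carries the D10A mutation in the RuvC domain and the N863A mutation in the HNH domain, so the protein still binds DNA under guide RNA direction but cannot cut it. No eukaryotic promoter, polyadenylation signal, localization signal, tag or fused effector domain is annotated, consistent with its catalogue role as a "Cas protein" fragment. The only promoter nearby is the backbone lac promoter, which lies downstream of the insert and faces toward it in the opposite orientation. The record does not describe the flanking assembly sites or the cloning method.

In use, the fragment is intended to be combined with other Fragmid modules to assemble complete CRISPR vectors, where a deactivated Cas9 serves as a programmable DNA-binding platform.
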