Addgene plasmid #216012: AA032
Purpose: Fragmid fragment: (Cas protein) deactivated Cas
Depositing lab: John Doench. Publication: Modular vector assembly enables rapid assessment of emerging CRISPR technologies. McGee AV, Liu YV, Griffith AL, Szegletes ZM, Wen B, Kraus C, Miller NW, Steger RJ, Escude Velasco B, Bosch JA, Zirin JD, Viswanatha R, Sontheimer EJ, Goodale A, Greene MA, Green TM, Doench JG. Cell Genom. 2024 Mar 13;4(3):100519. doi: 10.1016/j.xgen.2024.100519. PubMed 38484704.
Backbone
  Vector backbone: pUC57-Kan
  Vector type: CRISPR ; Fragment
Growth in bacteria
  Bacterial resistance: Kanamycin, 50 μg/mL
  Growth temperature: 37°C
  Growth strain: DH5alpha
  Copy number: Unknown
Gene/Insert
  Gene/Insert name: dCas9_v1.1 [Sp]
  Species: Streptococcus pyogenes
  Cloning method: Unknown
Resource information
  A portion of this plasmid was derived from a plasmid made by: Genscript ID: U9799GC010-8
Terms and licenses: Academic/Nonprofit Terms; Industry Terms: Not Available to Industry
Depositor comments: Please visit https://www.biorxiv.org/content/10.1101/2023.10.25.564061v1 for bioRxiv preprint.
How to cite: AA032 was a gift from John Doench (Addgene plasmid # 216012 ; http://n2t.net/addgene:216012 ; RRID:Addgene_216012)
